Addgene plasmid #69930: circRAJ31-Toehold_mutant
Purpose: Expresses a toehold mutant of the circRAJ31 riboregulator encased in a permuted intron exon ribozyme, which circularises the riboregulator. This mutant does not activate cisRAJ31.
Depositing lab: Alfonso Jaramillo. Depositing organization: University of Warwick. Publication: Engineering a Circular Riboregulator in Escherichia coli. Rostain W, Shen S, Cordero T, Rodrigo G, Jaramillo A. Biodes Res. 2020 Sep 12;2020:1916789. doi: 10.34133/2020/1916789. eCollection 2020. PubMed 37849901.
Backbone
  Vector backbone: pIDTsmartAmp
  Backbone manufacturer: IDT DNA
  Backbone size w/o insert (bp): 2584
  Total vector size (bp): 2106
  Modifications to backbone: BsaI site removed
  Vector type: Synthetic Biology
Growth in bacteria
  Bacterial resistance: Ampicillin, 100 μg/mL
  Growth temperature: 37°C
  Growth strain: Top10
  Copy number: High Copy
Gene/Insert
  Gene/Insert name: plTet-circRAJ31_toeholdmutant
  Species: Synthetic
  Insert size (bp): 478
  Mutation: 4 bases mutated in toehold of riboregulator
  Promoter: PltetO1-2
  Cloning method: Unknown
  Sequencing primers: 5′ TGTAAAACGACGGCCAGT; 3′ GTCATAGCTGTTTCCTG
Terms and licenses: Academic/Nonprofit Terms; Industry Terms: Not Available to Industry
Depositor comments: Engineering a circular riboregulator in Escherichia coli - Rostain et al. Please check Genbank file for complete sequence annotation.
How to cite: circRAJ31-Toehold_mutant was a gift from Alfonso Jaramillo (Addgene plasmid # 69930 ; http://n2t.net/addgene:69930 ; RRID:Addgene_69930)
