[The description below was written by a language model from this plasmid's Addgene catalogue record and pLannotate feature annotations shown in this document.]
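Description:
circRAJ31-Toehold_mutant is a small, high-copy synthetic-biology plasmid for Escherichia coli, built on the commercial pIDTsmartAmp cloning backbone with its BsaI site removed. It replicates from a ColE1/pUC-type origin and is selected with ampicillin through a β-lactamase gene, which the annotation places downstream of a cat promoter. Several transcription terminators (tonB, T7Te and T3Te elements) flank the marker and origin, insulating the insert region from backbone transcription. The catalogue sizes appear to be swapped or inconsistent. The backbone alone is listed at 2,584 bp and the total vector at 2,106 bp, whereas the depositor's full sequence is 2,584 nt, which fits a backbone of roughly 2.1 kb plus the 478 bp insert.

The payload is a synthetic non-coding RNA cassette driven by a PLtetO-1-type promoter, a phage lambda PL derivative carrying tet operator sites that is repressible by TetR. It is followed by a putative bacterial terminator. The transcript encodes the RAJ31 small-RNA riboregulator embedded in a permuted intron-exon (PIE) ribozyme scaffold. In this arrangement the halves of a self-splicing intron are rearranged around the sequence of interest, so that splicing ligates its ends and releases it as a covalently closed circular RNA. The automated feature table does not annotate the ribozyme or the riboregulator, which presumably lie between the promoter and terminator. This version has four bases mutated in the toehold, the region that initiates pairing with the cognate cis-repressed target cisRAJ31. As a result it does not activate cisRAJ31. That makes it suited as a negative or specificity control alongside the functional circular riboregulator, though the record does not state this use explicitly.
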