Features (pLannotate 1.2.2; 10 found; start..end, strand, type, name):
      5..22      -  CDS            lacZα (fragment): LacZα fragment of β-galactosidase; lacZ fragment
    197..250     +  promoter       PLtetO-1 promoter (fragment): modified phage lambda PL promoter with tet operator sites (Lutz and Bujard, 1997)
    634..662     +  terminator     bacterial terminator (fragment): putative bacterial transcription terminator
    856..887     +  terminator     tonB terminator: bidirectional E. coli tonB-P14 transcription terminator
    888..990     +  promoter       cat promoter: promoter of the E. coli cat gene encoding chloramphenicol acetyltransferase
    991..1851    +  CDS            AmpR: β-lactamase; bla; confers resistance to ampicillin, carbenicillin, and related antibiotics
   1875..1899    +  terminator     T7Te terminator (fragment): phage T7 early transcription terminator
   1923..1950    +  terminator     T7Te terminator: phage T7 early transcription terminator
   1962..2549    -  rep_origin     ori: high-copy-number ColE1/pMB1/pBR322/pUC origin of replication
   2571..6       -  terminator     T3Te terminator (fragment) (across the origin): phage T3 early transcription terminator
>Addgene plasmid #69930 | circRAJ31-Toehold_mutant | depositor full sequence | sequence record 124217 | circRAJ31_toeholdMutant full sequence
CCCGTGTAAAACGACGGCCAGTTTATCTAGTCAGCTTGATTCTAGCTGATCGTGGACCGGAAGGTGAGCC
AGTGAGTTGATTGCAGTCCAGTTACGCTGGAGTCTGAGGCTCGTCCTGAATGATATGCGACCGCCGGAGG
GTTGCGTTTGAGACGGGCGACAGATCGACACTGCTCGATCCGCTCGCACCGAATTCTCCCTATCAGTGAT
AGAGATTGACATCCCTATCAGTGATAGAGATACTGAGCACTCTAGAGGTTCTACATAAATGCCTAACGAC
TATCCCTTTGGGGAGTAGGGTCAAGTGACTCGAAACGATAGACAACTTGCTTTAACAAGTTGGAGATATA
GTCTGCTCTGCATGGTGACATGCAGCTGGATATAATTCCGGGGTAAGATTAACGACCTTATCTGAACATA
ATGCTACCGTTTAATATTCCTAGGGGATCAATATTAAGCTTTACCGACACCCCATCCGCAATTAAGTCCC
TATCCGCTGTCACTGTATTGGTCTGCTAGCATGTTTTCTTGGGTTAATTGAGGCCTGAGTATAAGGTGAC
TTATACTTGTAATCTATCTAAACGGGGAACCTCTCTAGTAGACAATCCCGTGCTAAATTGTAGGACTCAA
TTGATCCTTAGCGAAAGCTAAGGATTTTTTTTCTGCAGGGATCGACGAGAGCAGCGCGACTGGATCAGTT
CTGGACGAGCGAGCTGTCGTCCGACCCGTGATCTTACGGCATTATACGTATGATCGGTCCACGATCAGCT
AGATTATCTAGTCAGCTTGATGTCATAGCTGTTTCCTGAGGCTCAATACTGACCATTTAAATCATACCTG
ACCTCCATAGCAGAAAGTCAAAAGCCTCCGACCGGAGGCTTTTGACTTGATCGGCACGTAAGAGGTTCCA
ACTTTCACCATAATGAAATAAGATCACTACCGGGCGTATTTTTTGAGTTATCGAGATTTTCAGGAGCTAA
GGAAGCTAAAATGAGTATTCAACATTTCCGTGTCGCCCTTATTCCCTTTTTTGCGGCATTTTGCCTTCCT
GTTTTTGCTCACCCAGAAACGCTGGTGAAAGTAAAAGATGCTGAAGATCAGTTGGGTGCACGAGTGGGTT
ACATCGAACTGGATCTCAACAGCGGTAAGATCCTTGAGAGTTTACGCCCCGAAGAACGTTTTCCAATGAT
GAGCACTTTTAAAGTTCTGCTATGTGGCGCGGTATTATCCCGTATTGACGCCGGGCAAGAGCAACTCGGT
CGCCGCATACACTATTCTCAGAATGACTTGGTTGAGTACTCACCAGTCACAGAAAAGCATCTCACGGATG
GCATGACAGTAAGAGAATTATGCAGTGCTGCCATAACCATGAGTGATAACACTGCGGCCAACTTACTTCT
GGCAACGATCGGAGGACCGAAGGAGCTAACCGCTTTTTTGCACAACATGGGGGATCATGTAACTCGCCTT
GATCGTTGGGAACCGGAGCTGAATGAAGCCATACCAAACGACGAGCGTGACACCACGATGCCTGTAGCAA
TGGCAACAACGTTGCGCAAACTATTAACTGGCGAACTACTTACTCTAGCTTCCCGGCAACAATTAATAGA
CTGGATGGAGGCGGATAAAGTTGCAGGATCACTTCTGCGCTCGGCCCTCCCGGCTGGCTGGTTTATTGCT
GATAAATCTGGAGCCGGTGAGCGTGGGACTCGCGGTATCATTGCAGCACTGGGGCCAGATGGTAAGCCCT
CCCGCATCGTAGTTATCTACACGACGGGGAGTCAGGCAACTATGGATGAACGAAATAGACAGATCGCTGA
GATAGGTGCCTCACTGATTAAGCATTGGTAATGAGGGCCCAAATGTAATCACCTGGCTCACCTTCGGGTG
GGCCTTTCTTGAGGACCTAAATGTAATCACCTGGCTCACCTTCGGGTGGGCCTTTCTGCGTTGCTGGCGT
TTTTCCATAGGCTCCGCCCCCCTGACGAGCATCACAAAAATCGATGCTCAAGTCAGAGGTGGCGAAACCC
GACAGGACTATAAAGATACCAGGCGTTTCCCCCTGGAAGCTCCCTCGTGCGCTCTCCTGTTCCGACCCTG
CCGCTTACCGGATACCTGTCCGCCTTTCTCCCTTCGGGAAGCGTGGCGCTTTCTCATAGCTCACGCTGTA
GGTATCTCAGTTCGGTGTAGGTCGTTCGCTCCAAGCTGGGCTGTGTGCACGAACCCCCCGTTCAGCCCGA
CCGCTGCGCCTTATCCGGTAACTATCGTCTTGAGTCCAACCCGGTAAGACACGACTTATCGCCACTGGCA
GCAGCCACTGGTAACAGGATTAGCAGAGCGAGGTATGTAGGCGGTGCTACAGAGTTCTTGAAGTGGTGGC
CTAACTACGGCTACACTAGAAGAACAGTATTTGGTATCTGCGCTCTGCTGAAGCCAGTTACCTCGGAAAA
AGAGTTGGTAGCTCTTGATCCGGCAAACAAACCACCGCTGGTAGCGGTGGTTTTTTTGTTTGCAAGCAGC
AGATTACGCGCAGAAAAAAAGGATCTCAAGAAGATCCTTTGATTTTCTACCGAAGAAAGGCCCA
