>Addgene plasmid #69930 | circRAJ31-Toehold_mutant | depositor partial sequence | sequence record 124218 | Pltet-circRAJ31_toeholdmutant
GAATTCTCCCTATCAGTGATAGAGATTGACATCCCTATCAGTGATAGAGATACTGAGCACTCTAGAGGTT
CTACATAAATGCCTAACGACTATCCCTTTGGGGAGTAGGGTCAAGTGACTCGAAACGATAGACAACTTGC
TTTAACAAGTTGGAGATATAGTCTGCTCTGCATGGTGACATGCAGCTGGATATAATTCCGGGGTAAGATT
AACGACCTTATCTGAACATAATGCTACCGTTTAATATTCCTAGGGGATCAATATTAAGCTTTACCGACAC
CCCATCCGCAATTAAGTCCCTATCCGCTGTCACTGTATTGGTCTGCTAGCATGTTTTCTTGGGTTAATTG
AGGCCTGAGTATAAGGTGACTTATACTTGTAATCTATCTAAACGGGGAACCTCTCTAGTAGACAATCCCG
TGCTAAATTGTAGGACTCAATTGATCCTTAGCGAAAGCTAAGGATTTTTTTTCTGCAG
