>Addgene plasmid #69930 | circRAJ31-Toehold_mutant | addgene partial sequence | sequence record 136279 | M13-F20 5'-TGTAAAACGACGGCCAGT-3'
AGTCTGAGGCTCGTCCTGAATGATATGCGACCGCCGGAGGGTTGCGTTTGAGACGGGCGACAGATCGACA
CTGCTCGATCCGCTCGCACCGAATTCTCCCTATCAGTGATAGAGATTGACATCCCTATCAGTGATAGAGA
TACTGAGCACTCTAGAGGTTCTACATAAATGCCTAACGACTATCCCTTTGGGGAGTAGGGTCAAGTGACT
CGAAACGATAGACAACTTGCTTTAACAAGTTGGAGATATAGTCTGCTCTGCATGGTGACATGCAGCTGGA
TATAATTCCGGGGTAAGATTAACGACCTTATCTGAACATAATGCTACCGTTTAATATTCCTAGGGGATCA
ATATTAAGCTTTACCGACACCCCATCCGCAATTAAGTCCCTATCCGCTGTCACTGTATTGGTCTGCTAGC
ATGTTTTCTTGGGTTAATTGAGGCCTGAGTATAAGGTGACTTATACTTGTAATCTATCTAAACGGGGAAC
CTCTCTAGTAGACAATCCCGTGCTAAATTGTAGGACTCAATTGATCCTTAGCGAAAGCTAAGGATTTTTT
TTCTGCAGGGATCGACGAGAGCAGCGCGACTGGATCAGTTCTGGACGAGCGAGCTGTCGTCCGACCCGTG
ATCTTACGGCATTATACGTATGATCGGTCCACGATCAGCTAGATTATCTAGTCAGCTTGATGTCATAGCT
GTTTCCTGAGGCTCAATACTGACCATTTAA
