>Addgene plasmid #69930 | circRAJ31-Toehold_mutant | addgene partial sequence | sequence record 136344 | pGalW-R 5'-AAAGGGAATAAGGGCGACAC-3'
ATCTCGATAACTCAAAAAATACGCCCGGTAGTGATCTTATTTCATTATGGTGAAAGTTGGAACCTCTTAC
GTGCCGATCAAGTCAAAAGCCTCCGGTCGGAGGCTTTTGACTTTCTGCTATGGAGGTCAGGTATGATTTA
AATGGTCAGTATTGAGCCTCAGGAAACAGCTATGACATCAAGCTGACTAGATAATCTAGCTGATCGTGGA
CCGATCATACGTATAATGCCGTAAGATCACGGGTCGGACGACAGCTCGCTCGTCCAGAACTGATCCAGTC
GCGCTGCTCTCGTCGATCCCTGCAGAAAAAAAATCCTTAGCTTTCGCTAAGGATCAATTGAGTCCTACAA
TTTAGCACGGGATTGTCTACTAGAGAGGTTCCCCGTTTAGATAGATTACAAGTATAAGTCACCTTATACT
CAGGCCTCAATTAACCCAAGAAAACATGCTAGCAGACCAATACAGTGACAGCGGATAGGGACTTAATTGC
GGATGGGGTGTCGGTAAAGCTTAATATTGATCCCCTAGGAATATTAAACGGTAGCATTATGTTCAGATAA
GGTCGTTAATCTTACCCCGGAATTATATCCAGCTGCATGTCACCATGCAGAGCAGACTATATCTCCAACT
TGTTAAAGCAAGTTGTCTATCGTTTCGAGTCACTTGACCCTACTCCCCAAAGGGATAGTCGTTAGGCATT
TATGTAGAACCTCTAGAGTGCTCAGTATCTCTATCACTGATAGGGATGTCAATCTCTATCACTGATAGGG
AGAATTCGGTGCGAGCGGATCGAGCAGTGTCGATCTGTCGCC
